Addgene plasmid #82945: pDONR223_CBR1_WT_V5
Purpose: Gateway Donor vector containing CBR1, used as an over expression control for gene expression analysis. Part of the Target Accelerator Plasmid Collection.
Depositing lab: Jesse Boehm & Matthew Meyerson & David Root. Depositing organization: Broad Institute. Publication: High-throughput Phenotyping of Lung Cancer Somatic Mutations. Berger AH, Brooks AN, Wu X, Shrestha Y, Chouinard C, Piccioni F, Bagul M, Kamburov A, Imielinski M, Hogstrom L, Zhu C, Yang X, Pantel S, Sakai R, Watson J, Kaplan N, Campbell JD, Singh S, Root DE, Narayan R, Natoli T, Lahr DL, Tirosh I, Tamayo P, Getz G, Wong B, Doench J, Subramanian A, Golub TR, Meyerson M, Boehm JS. Cancer Cell. 2016 Aug 8;30(2):214-28. doi: 10.1016/j.ccell.2016.06.022. Epub 2016 Jul 28. PubMed 27478040.
Backbone
  Vector backbone: pDONR223
  Backbone manufacturer: Invitrogen
  Vector type: Gateway Entry vector
Growth in bacteria
  Bacterial resistance: Spectinomycin, 50 μg/mL
  Growth temperature: 37°C
  Growth strain: DH5alpha
  Copy number: High Copy
Gene/Insert
  Gene/Insert name: CBR1 (alt name: NM_001757)
  Species: H. sapiens (human)
  Entrez Gene: CBR1 (a.k.a. CBR, PG-9-KR, SDR21C1, hCBR1)
  Promoter: None
  Cloning method: Gateway Cloning
  Sequencing primers: 5′ M13pUC-fwd; 3′ M13-Rev
Terms and licenses: Academic/Nonprofit Terms; Industry Terms: Not Available to Industry
Depositor comments: Open state: NO stop codon immediately follows insert
How to cite: pDONR223_CBR1_WT_V5 was a gift from Jesse Boehm & Matthew Meyerson & David Root (Addgene plasmid # 82945 ; http://n2t.net/addgene:82945 ; RRID:Addgene_82945)
