[The description below was written by a language model from this plasmid's Addgene catalogue record and pLannotate feature annotations shown in this document.]
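Description:
pDONR223_CBR1_WT_V5 is a Gateway entry clone built on the Invitrogen pDONR223 backbone, carrying the wild-type human CBR1 open reading frame (carbonyl reductase 1, an NADPH-dependent reductase with broad specificity for carbonyl compounds, including quinones, prostaglandins and anthracyclines). It is a small plasmid of about 3.6 kb. It replicates in E. coli from a high-copy ColE1/pUC-type origin and is selected with spectinomycin through the aadA (SmR) aminoglycoside adenylyltransferase gene. The annotated Pc integron promoter fragment and a short gentamicin-resistance remnant lie next to this marker. rrnB T1 and T2 terminators, together with short lacZα and lacI fragments, are backbone remnants rather than functional units.

The CBR1 coding sequence spans the numbering origin of the circular record and is flanked by two attL-type recombination sites, which the automated annotation labels attL2 and attL3. These sites allow an LR Clonase reaction to move the ORF into any compatible destination vector. The catalogue lists no promoter for the insert. The only promoter nearby is a T7 promoter outside one att site, and it points in the opposite direction to the annotated ORF, so the plasmid is a shuttle and storage clone rather than an expression construct. The ORF is in the "open" configuration, with no stop codon after the insert, so it can be fused in frame to a C-terminal tag supplied by the destination vector. The "V5" in the name probably refers to such a downstream tag, since no V5 feature is annotated in this plasmid.

The clone belongs to the Target Accelerator Plasmid Collection. It was used as an overexpression control for gene expression analysis in a high-throughput study that phenotyped lung cancer somatic mutations.
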