Features (pLannotate 1.2.2; 12 found; start..end, strand, type, name):
    623..718     -  protein_bind   attL3: mutant version of attL; recombination site for the Gateway® LR reaction LR Clonase™
    735..771     +  CDS            lacZα (fragment): LacZα fragment of β-galactosidase; lacZ fragment
    818..861     -  terminator     rrnB T1 terminator: Escherichia coli rrnB; transcription terminator T1 from the E. coli rrnB gene
    993..1020    +  terminator     rrnB T2 terminator: transcription terminator T2 from the E. coli rrnB gene
   1075..1167    -  CDS            lacI (fragment): lac repressor; lacI; The lac repressor binds to the lac operator to inhibit transcription in E. coli. This inhibition can be relieved by adding lactose or isopropyl-β-D-thiogalactopyranoside (IPTG).
   1350..1938    -  rep_origin     ori: high-copy-number ColE1/pMB1/pBR322/pUC origin of replication
   2031..2822    -  CDS            SmR: aminoglycoside adenylyltransferase (Murphy, 1985); aadA; confers resistance to spectinomycin and streptomycin
   2829..2885    -  CDS            GmR (fragment): gentamycin acetyltransferase; aacC1; confers resistance to gentamycin
   3061..3084    -  promoter       Pc promoter (fragment): intI1 (promoter lies within the coding sequence); class 1 integron promoter
   3274..3292    +  promoter       T7 promoter: promoter for bacteriophage T7 RNA polymerase
   3310..3409    +  protein_bind   attL2: mutant version of attL; recombination site for the Gateway® LR reaction LR Clonase™
   3412..620     -  CDS            CBR1 (across the origin): CBR1_HUMAN - Also known as CBR, CRN, SDR21C1. Experimental evidence at protein level: Swiss-Prot protein existence level 1. NADPH-dependent reductase with broad substrate specificity. Catalyzes the reduction of a wide variety of carbonyl compounds including quinones, prostaglandins, menadione, plus various xenobiotics. Catalyzes the reduction of the antitumor anthracyclines doxorubicin and daunorubicin to the cardiotoxic compounds doxorubicinol and daunorubicinol (PubMed:18449627, PubMed:15799708, PubMed:17912391, PubMed:7005231). Can convert prostaglandin E to prostaglandin F2-alpha (By simil
>Addgene plasmid #82945 | pDONR223_CBR1_WT_V5 | addgene full sequence | sequence record 162521 | Addgene NGS result
ATCCTGGACAGAACGGTGACGCCAATCTTCGTCACCCCGTATGCGCTGCTGGGCCAGCCCTCCTTCTGGT
GCACTCCCTTCTTTGTATCCTCCACAAACTTGTTCATGAGCCCCACCAGCTCCTCCTCAGTGATGGTCTC
ACTGCGGAACTTCTGCTGCAGCTCTGGGCTGCAGCTTTTAAGGGCTCTGACGCTCATGATGCTAGATACG
TTCACCACTCTCCCTTGGGGTTTTATTAGAGGGAGTAATTCTGTGCACACATCTCGGGTACCAAAGAAAT
TTGTTTTCATCGTCACTTCAGCTTGAATATGAAAGGGTGTGGGATCAGCAACCTTGAAGGCGATGCCCGC
GTTGTTGACCAGCACGTCCAGGCCCCCGTACTCCTTGCGCAGGAAGTCGCGCAGGGCGCGGATGCTCTGC
AGATCGTCGATGTCCAGCTGGTGGAAGCGCGGGCTCAGGCCCTCCGCCTGCAGCTGCTGTACGGCCGCCT
GGCCCCGCGTCACGTCCCGCGCCGTGAGCACCACGTCCCCCGAGAACAGCCGGCACAGGTCGCGCACGAT
GGCCAAGCCGATGCCCTTGTTGCCTCCAGTCACCAGCGCTACATGGATGCCGGACGACATGCCAACTTTT
TTGTACAAAGTTGGCATTATAAAAAAGCATTGCTCATCAATTTGTTGCAACGAACAGGTCACTATCAGTC
AAAATAAAATCATTATTTGGGGCCCGAGCTTAAGACTGGCCGTCGTTTTACAACGTCGTGACTGGGAAAA
CATCCATGCTAGCGTTAACGCGAGAGTAGGGAACTGCCAGGCATCAAATAAAACGAAAGGCTCAGTCGGA
AGACTGGGCCTTTCGTTTTATCTGTTGTTTGTCGGTGAACGCTCTCCTGAGTAGGACAAATCCGCCGGGA
GCGGATTTGAACGTTGTGAAGCAACGGCCCGGAGGGTGGCGGGCAGGACGCCCGCCATAAACTGCCAGGC
ATCAAACTAAGCAGAAGGCCATCCTGACGGATGGCCTTTTTGCGTTTCTACAAACTCTTCCTGGCTAGCG
GTACGCGTATTAATTGCGTTGCGCTCACTGCCCGCTTTCCAGTCGGGAAACCTGTCGTGCCAGCTGCATT
AATGAATCGGCCAACGCGCGGGGAGAGGCGGTTTGCGTATTGGGCGCTCTTCCGCTTCCTCGCTCACTGA
CTCGCTGCGCTCGGTCGTTCGGCTGCGGCGAGCGGTATCAGCTCACTCAAAGGCGGTAATACGGTTATCC
ACAGAATCAGGGGATAACGCAGGAAAGAACATGTGAGCAAAAGGCCAGCAAAAGGCCAGGAACCGTAAAA
AGGCCGCGTTGCTGGCGTTTTTCCATAGGCTCCGCCCCCCTGACGAGCATCACAAAAATCGACGCTCAAG
TCAGAGGTGGCGAAACCCGACAGGACTATAAAGATACCAGGCGTTTCCCCCTGGAAGCTCCCTCGTGCGC
TCTCCTGTTCCGACCCTGCCGCTTACCGGATACCTGTCCGCCTTTCTCCCTTCGGGAAGCGTGGCGCTTT
CTCATAGCTCACGCTGTAGGTATCTCAGTTCGGTGTAGGTCGTTCGCTCCAAGCTGGGCTGTGTGCACGA
ACCCCCCGTTCAGCCCGACCGCTGCGCCTTATCCGGTAACTATCGTCTTGAGTCCAACCCGGTAAGACAC
GACTTATCGCCACTGGCAGCAGCCACTGGTAACAGGATTAGCAGAGCGAGGTATGTAGGCGGTGCTACAG
AGTTCTTGAAGTGGTGGCCTAACTACGGCTACACTAGAAGAACAGTATTTGGTATCTGCGCTCTGCTGAA
GCCAGTTACCTTCGGAAAAAGAGTTGGTAGCTCTTGATCCGGCAAACAAACCACCGCTGGTAGCGGTGGT
TTTTTTGTTTGCAAGCAGCAGATTACGCGCAGAAAAAAAGGATCTCAAGAAGATCCTTTGATCTTTTCTA
CGGGGTCTGACGCTCAGTGGAACGACGCGTAACTCACGTTAAGGGATTTTGGTCATGGGTGGCTCGAGGG
TTATTTGCCGACTACCTTGGTGATCTCGCCTTTCACGTAGTGGACAAATTCTTCCAACTGATCTGCGCGC
GAGGCCAAGCGATCTTCTTCTTGTCCAAGATAAGCCTGTCTAGCTTCAAGTATGACGGGCTGATACTGGG
CCGGCAGGCGCTCCATTGCCCAGTCGGCAGCGACATCCTTCGGCGCGATTTTGCCGGTTACTGCGCTGTA
CCAAATGCGGGACAACGTAAGCACTACATTTCGCTCATCGCCAGCCCAGTCGGGCGGCGAGTTCCATAGC
GTTAAGGTTTCATTTAGCGCCTCAAATAGATCCTGTTCAGGAACCGGATCAAAGAGTTCCTCCGCCGCTG
GACCTACCAAGGCAACGCTATGTTCTCTTGCTTTTGTCAGCAAGATAGCCAGATCAATGTCGATCGTGGC
TGGCTCGAAGATACCTGCAAGAATGTCATTGCGCTGCCATTCTCCAAATTGCAGTTCGCGCTTAGCTGGA
TAACGCCACGGAATGATGTCGTCGTGCACAACAATGGTGACTTCTACAGCGCGGAGAATCTCGCTCTCTC
CAGGGGAAGCCGAAGTTTCCAAAAGGTCGTTGATCAAAGCTCGCCGCGTTGTTTCATCAAGCCTTACGGT
CACCGTAACCAGCAAATCAATATCACTGTGTGGCTTCAGGCCGCCATCCACTGCGGAGCCGTACAAATGT
ACGGCCAGCAACGTCGGTTCGAGATGGCGCTCGATGACGCCAACTACCTCTGATAGTTGAGTCGATACTT
CGGCGATCACCGCTTCCCTCATAATGTTTAACTTTGTTTTAGGGCGACTGCCCTGCTGCGTAACATCGTT
GCTGCTCCATAACATCAAACATCGACCCACGGCGTAACGCGCTTGCTGCTTGGATGCCCGAGGCATAGAC
TGTACCCCAAAAAAACAGTCATAACAAGCCATGAAAACCGCCACTGCGCCGTTACCACCGCTGCGTTCGG
TCAAGGTTCTGGACCAGTTGCGTGAGCGCATACGCTACTTGCATTACAGCTTACGAACCGAACAGGCTTA
TGTCCACTGGGTTCGTGCCTTCATCCGTTTCCACGGTGTGCGTCACCCGGCAACCTTGGGTAGCAGCGAA
GTCGAGGCATTTCTGTCCTGGCTGGTCTAGAGGAGGCATGATGATATATTTTTATCTTGTGCAATGTAAC
ATCAGAGATTTTGAGACACGGGCCAGAGCTGCCAGGAAACAGCTATGACCATGTAATACGACTCACTATA
GGGGATATCAGCTGGATGGCAAATAATGATTTTATTTTGACTGATAGTGACCTGTTCGTTGCAACAAATT
GATAAGCAATGCTTTCTTATAATGCCAACTTTGTACAAGAAAGTTGGGTGACCACTGTTCAACTCTCTTC
TCTGAAACAAATTGTCCATGGGGACCCTCAGCATCTGGGGGCAAAAGGGCCAAGTACACAGGGGTCTCTG
CACCTTCTTCTGGGCTCTTGGTGGCCTTGGGTCCCGCCATGTCAGTTCTCACCCACCCTGGGCAGCAGGC
ATTCAGGAGGATCTTGTCCCCTTTCCTCTGCTCACTCAGTTTCCTGGCGTGG
