>Addgene plasmid #82945 | pDONR223_CBR1_WT_V5 | depositor partial sequence | sequence record 157671 | Insert sequence
ATGTCGTCCGGCATCCATGTAGCGCTGGTGACTGGAGGCAACAAGGGCATCGGCTTGGCCATCGTGCGCG
ACCTGTGCCGGCTGTTCTCGGGGGACGTGGTGCTCACGGCGCGGGACGTGACGCGGGGCCAGGCGGCCGT
ACAGCAGCTGCAGGCGGAGGGCCTGAGCCCGCGCTTCCACCAGCTGGACATCGACGATCTGCAGAGCATC
CGCGCCCTGCGCGACTTCCTGCGCAAGGAGTACGGGGGCCTGGACGTGCTGGTCAACAACGCGGGCATCG
CCTTCAAGGTTGCTGATCCCACACCCTTTCATATTCAAGCTGAAGTGACGATGAAAACAAATTTCTTTGG
TACCCGAGATGTGTGCACAGAATTACTCCCTCTAATAAAACCCCAAGGGAGAGTGGTGAACGTATCTAGC
ATCATGAGCGTCAGAGCCCTTAAAAGCTGCAGCCCAGAGCTGCAGCAGAAGTTCCGCAGTGAGACCATCA
CTGAGGAGGAGCTGGTGGGGCTCATGAACAAGTTTGTGGAGGATACAAAGAAGGGAGTGCACCAGAAGGA
GGGCTGGCCCAGCAGCGCATACGGGGTGACGAAGATTGGCGTCACCGTTCTGTCCAGGATCCACGCCAGG
AAACTGAGTGAGCAGAGGAAAGGGGACAAGATCCTCCTGAATGCCTGCTGCCCAGGGTGGGTGAGAACTG
ACATGGCGGGACCCAAGGCCACCAAGAGCCCAGAAGAAGGTGCAGAGACCCCTGTGTACTTGGCCCTTTT
GCCCCCAGATGCTGAGGGTCCCCATGGACAATTTGTTTCAGAGAAGAGAGTTGAACAGTGGTGA
